Addgene plasmid #120870: PB-fLuc=tdT
Purpose: Piggybac transposon plasmid for live animal optical imaging
Depositing lab: Jordan Green. Depositing organization: Johns Hopkins University and School of Medicine. Publication: Photocrosslinked Bioreducible Polymeric Nanoparticles for Enhanced Systemic siRNA Delivery as Cancer Therapy. Karlsson J, Tzeng SY, Hemmati S, Luly KM, Choi O, Rui Y, Wilson DR, Kozielski KL, Quinones-Hinojosa A, Green JJ. Adv Funct Mater. 2021 Apr 22;31(17). doi: 10.1002/adfm.202009768. Epub 2021 Feb 22. PubMed 34650390.
Backbone
  Vector backbone: PB-CAG-eGFPd2
  Backbone size w/o insert (bp): 5297
  Total vector size (bp): 8514
  Vector type: Mammalian Expression
Growth in bacteria
  Bacterial resistance: Ampicillin, 100 μg/mL
  Growth temperature: 37°C
  Growth strain: DH5alpha
  Copy number: High Copy
Gene/Insert
  Gene/Insert name: pcDNA3-fLuc=tdT (alt names: Firefly Luciferase; tandem Tomato Red Fluorescent Protein)
  Species: Synthetic
  Insert size (bp): 3199
  Promoter: CAG
  Cloning method: Restriction Enzyme; 5′ cloning site NotI (not destroyed); 3′ cloning site Kpn1 (not destroyed)
  Sequencing primers: 5′ CACAATAACCAGCACGTTGC; 3′ GGAAACAGCTATGACCATG
Terms and licenses: Academic/Nonprofit Terms; Industry Terms: Not Available to Industry
How to cite: PB-fLuc=tdT was a gift from Jordan Green (Addgene plasmid # 120870 ; http://n2t.net/addgene:120870 ; RRID:Addgene_120870)
