[The description below was written by a language model from this plasmid's Addgene catalogue record and pLannotate feature annotations shown in this document.]
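Description:
PB-fLuc=tdT is an 8.5 kb mammalian expression plasmid built on the PB-CAG-eGFPd2 backbone and catalogued as a piggyBac transposon vector for live-animal optical imaging. It is propagated in E. coli through a high-copy ColE1/pUC-type origin with ampicillin selection from the β-lactamase gene and its native promoter. The backbone also carries remnants of a lac promoter/operator region, along with an SV40 origin and SV40 poly(A) signal. The automated feature table does not annotate the piggyBac terminal repeats, so the transposon boundaries rest on the catalogue description and are not shown as mapped features. No mammalian drug-selection marker is annotated.

The payload is a roughly 3.2 kb synthetic insert, derived from a pcDNA3-fLuc=tdT construct, cloned between NotI and KpnI sites. It is driven by the CAG promoter, seen in the annotation as a CMV enhancer fragment, the chicken β-actin promoter and the chimeric β-actin/β-globin intron. Transcription ends at a rabbit β-globin polyadenylation signal. The insert comprises the synthetic luc2 version of firefly luciferase followed after a short gap by tdTomato. The name and the close spacing suggest a luciferase–tdTomato fusion, although the record does not describe the linker or confirm a single reading frame. A single loxP site and a small adenoviral splice acceptor fragment lie upstream of the promoter and appear to be backbone carry-over.

When supplied together with a piggyBac transposase from a separate source, a cassette of this kind can integrate into the genome for stable expression. Labelled cells can then be followed by bioluminescence imaging in animals and by red fluorescence for microscopy or sorting.
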