Features (pLannotate 1.2.2; 22 found; start..end, strand, type, name):
    390..423     -  protein_bind   loxP: Cre-mediated recombination occurs in the 8-bp core sequence (GCATACAT). Cre recombinase
    440..456     +  misc_feature   Ad SA (fragment): adenovirus major late transcript splice acceptor (Friedrich and Soriano, 1991)
    457..527     +  enhancer       CMV enhancer (fragment): human cytomegalovirus immediate early enhancer
    568..813     +  promoter       chicken β-actin promoter (fragment): No description available
    814..1830    +  intron         chimeric intron: chimera between introns from chicken β-actin and rabbit β-globin
   1828..1884    +  CDS            HBB (fragment): HBB_LEPEU - Experimental evidence at protein level: Swiss-Prot protein existence level 1. Involved in oxygen transport from the lung to the various peripheral tissues. From Lepus europaeus (European hare).
   1879..1901    +  misc_feature   MCS (fragment): multiple cloning site
   1942..3591    +  CDS            luciferase: firefly luciferase synthetic luc2 version of the luciferase gene
   3646..5073    +  CDS            tdTomato: tdTomato is a basic (constitutively fluorescent) orange fluorescent protein published in 2004, derived from Discosoma sp.. It is reported to be a somewhat slowly-maturing tandem dimer with low acid sensitivity.
   5111..5182    +  CDS            HBB (fragment): HBB_PONPY - Experimental evidence at transcript level: Swiss-Prot protein existence level 2. Involved in oxygen transport from the lung to the various peripheral tissues. From Pongo pygmaeus (Bornean orangutan).
   5253..5308    +  polyA_signal   β-globin poly(A) signal: rabbit β-globin polyadenylation signal (Gil and Proudfoot, 1987)
   6060..6076    -  protein_bind   lac operator: The lac repressor binds to the lac operator to inhibit transcription in E. coli. This inhibition can be relieved by adding lactose or isopropyl-β-D-thiogalactopyranoside (IPTG). lac repressor encoded by lacI
   6084..6114    -  promoter       lac promoter: promoter for the E. coli lac operon
   6129..6150    -  protein_bind   CAP binding site: CAP binding activates transcription in the presence of cAMP. E. coli catabolite activator protein
   6163..6202    -  CDS            lacI (fragment): lac repressor; lacI; The lac repressor binds to the lac operator to inhibit transcription in E. coli. This inhibition can be relieved by adding lactose or isopropyl-β-D-thiogalactopyranoside (IPTG).
   6209..6231    +  promoter       SV40 promoter (fragment): SV40 enhancer and early promoter
   6255..6390    +  rep_origin     SV40 ori: SV40 origin of replication
   6410..6544    +  polyA_signal   SV40 poly(A) signal: SV40 polyadenylation signal
   6546..6600    -  CDS            lacI (fragment): lac repressor; lacI; The lac repressor binds to the lac operator to inhibit transcription in E. coli. This inhibition can be relieved by adding lactose or isopropyl-β-D-thiogalactopyranoside (IPTG).
   6783..7371    -  rep_origin     ori: high-copy-number ColE1/pMB1/pBR322/pUC origin of replication
   7542..8402    -  CDS            AmpR: β-lactamase; bla; confers resistance to ampicillin, carbenicillin, and related antibiotics
   8403..8507    -  promoter       AmpR promoter: bla
>Addgene plasmid #120870 | PB-fLuc=tdT | addgene full sequence | sequence record 238597 | Addgene NGS Result
CCCCGAAAAGTGCCACCTGGGTCGACTTAACCCTAGAAAGATAATCATATTGTGACGTACGTTAAAGATA
ATCATGCGTAAAATTGACGCATGTGTTTTATCGATCTGTATATCGAGGTTTATTTATTAATTTGAATAGA
TATTAAGTTTTATTATATTTACACTTACATACTAATAATAAATTCAACAAACAATTTATTTATGTTTATT
TATTTATTAAAAAAAAACAAAAACTCAAAATTTCTTCTATAAAGTAACAAAACTTTTAAACATTCTCTCT
TTTACAAAAATAAACTTATTTTGTACTTTAAAAACAGTCATGTTGTATTATAAAATAAGTAATTAGCTTA
ACTTATACATAATAGAAACAAATTATACTTATTAATCGCATAACTTCGTATAATGTATGCTATACGAAGT
TATGCGATTAAGGGATCTGTAGGGCGCAGTAGTCCAACTAGTTATTAATAGTAATCAATTACGGGGTCAT
TAGTTCATAGCCCATATATGGAGTTCCGCGTYACATAWMYYAYGGTWMRWGGYSMGCCYSRCKKWCYGCY
YMACKMYCCCCRTCTCCCCCCCCTCCCCACCCCCAATTTTGTATTTATTTATTTTTTAATTATTTTGTGC
AGCGATGGGGGCGGGGGGGGGGGGGGNCGCGCGCCRGGSGGGGCGGGGSGGGGSGRGGGGSGGGGSGGGG
CGAGGCGGAGAGGTGCGGCGGCAGCCAATCAGAGCGGCGCGCTCCGAAAGTTTCCTTTTATGGCGAGGCG
GCGGCGGCGGCGGCCCTATAAAAAGCGAAGCGCGCGGCGGGCGGGAGTCGCTGCGCGCTGCCTTCGCCCC
GTGCCCCGCTCCGCCGCCGCCTCGCGCCGCCCGCCCCGGCTCTGACTGACCGCGTTACTCCCACAGGTGA
GCGGGCGGGACGGCCCTTCTCCTCCGGGCTGTAATTAGCGCTTGGTTTAATGACGGCTTGTTTCTTTTCT
GTGGCTGCGTGAAAGCCTTGAGGGGCTCCGGGAGGGCCCTTTGTGCGGGGGGAGCGGCTCGGGGGGTGCG
TGCGTGTGTGTGTGCGTGGGGAGCGCCGCGTGCGGCTCCGCGCTGCCCGGCGGCTGTGAGCGCTGCGGGC
GCGGCGCGGGGCTTTGTGCGCTCCGCAGTGTGCGCGAGGGGAGCGCGGCCGGGGGCGGTGCCCCGCGGTG
CGGGGGGGGCTGCGAGGGGAACAAAGGCTGCGTGCGGGGTGTGTGCGTGGGGGGGTGAGCAGGGGGTGTG
GGCGCGTCGGTCGGGCTGCAACCCCCCCTGCACCCCCCTCCCCGAGTTGCTGAGCACGGCCCGGCTTCGG
GTGCGGGGCTCCGTACGGGGCGTGGCGCGGGGCTCGCCGTGCCGGGCGGGGGGTGGCGGCAGGTGGGGGT
GCCGGGCGGGGCGGGGCCGCCTCGGGCCGGGGRGGGCTCGGGGGAGGGGCGCGGCGGCCCCCGGAGCGCC
GGCGGCTGTCGAGGCGCGGCGAGCCGCAGCCATTGCCTTTTATGGTAATCGTGCGAGAGGGCGCAGGGAC
TTCCTTTGTCCCAAATCTGTGCGGAGCCGAAATCTGGGAGGCGCCGCCGCACCCCCTCTAGCGGGCGCGG
GGCGAAGCGGTGCGGCGCCGGCAGGAAGGAAATGGGCGGGGAGGGCCTTCGTGCGTCGCCGCGCCGCCGT
CCCCTTCTCCCTCTCCAGCCTCGGGGCTGTCCGCGGGGGGACGGCTGCCTTCGGGGGGGACGGGGCAGGG
CGGGGTTCGGCTTCTGGCGTGTGACCGGCGGCTCTAGAGCCTCTGCTAACCATGTTCATGCCTTCTTCTT
TTTCCTACAGCTCCTGGGCAACGTGCTGGTTATTGTGCTGTCTCATCATTTTGGCAAAGAATTCTGCAGT
CGACGGTACCGAGCTCGGATCCACTAGTCCAGTGTGGTGGAATTCACCACCATGGAAGATGCCAAAAACA
TTAAGAAGGGCCCAGCGCCATTCTACCCACTCGAAGACGGGACCGCCGGCGAGCAGCTGCACAAAGCCAT
GAAGCGCTACGCCCTGGTGCCCGGCACCATCGCCTTTACCGACGCACATATCGAGGTGGACATTACCTAC
GCCGAGTACTTCGAGATGAGCGTTCGGCTGGCAGAAGCTATGAAGCGCTATGGGCTGAATACAAACCATC
GGATCGTGGTGTGCAGCGAGAATAGCTTGCAGTTCTTCATGCCCGTGTTGGGTGCCCTGTTCATCGGTGT
GGCTGTGGCCCCAGCTAACGACATCTACAACGAGCGCGAGCTGCTGAACAGCATGGGCATCAGCCAGCCC
ACCGTCGTATTCGTGAGCAAGAAAGGGCTGCAAAAGATCCTCAACGTGCAAAAGAAGCTACCGATCATAC
AAAAGATCATCATCATGGATAGCAAGACCGACTACCAGGGCTTCCAAAGCATGTACACCTTCGTGACTTC
CCATTTGCCACCCGGCTTCAACGAGTACGACTTCGTGCCCGAGAGCTTCGACCGGGACAAAACCATCGCC
CTGATCATGAACAGTAGTGGCAGTACCGGATTGCCCAAGGGCGTAGCCCTACCGCACCGCACCGCTTGTG
TCCGATTCAGTCATGCCCGCGACCCCATCTTCGGCAACCAGATCATCCCCGACACCGCTATCCTCAGCGT
GGTGCCATTTCACCACGGCTTCGGCATGTTCACCACGCTGGGCTACTTGATCTGCGGCTTTCGGGTCGTG
CTCATGTACCGCTTCGAGGAGGAGCTATTCTTGCGCAGCTTGCAAGACTATAAGATTCAATCTGCCCTGC
TGGTGCCCACACTATTTAGCTTCTTCGCTAAGAGCACTCTCATCGACAAGTACGACCTAAGCAACTTGCA
CGAGATCGCCAGCGGCGGGGCGCCGCTCAGCAAGGAGGTAGGTGAGGCCGTGGCCAAACGCTTCCACCTA
CCAGGCATCCGCCAGGGCTACGGCCTGACAGAAACAACCAGCGCCATTCTGATCACCCCCGAAGGGGACG
ACAAGCCTGGCGCAGTAGGCAAGGTGGTGCCCTTCTTCGAGGCTAAGGTGGTGGACTTGGACACCGGTAA
GACACTGGGTGTGAACCAGCGCGGCGAGCTGTGCGTCCGTGGCCCCATGATCATGAGCGGCTACGTTAAC
AACCCCGAGGCTACAAACGCTCTCATCGACAAGGACGGCTGGCTGCACAGCGGCGACATCGCCTACTGGG
ACGAGGACGAGCACTTCTTCATCGTGGACCGGCTGAAGAGCCTGATCAAATACAAGGGCTACCAGGTAGC
CCCAGCCGAACTGGAGAGCATCCTGCTGCAACACCCCAACATCTTCGACGCCGGGGTCGCCGGCCTGCCC
GACGACGATGCCGGCGAGCTGCCCGCCGCAGTCGTCGTGCTGGAACACGGTAAAACCATGACCGAGAAGG
AGATCGTGGACTATGTGGCCAGCCAGGTTACAACCGCCAAGAAGCTGCGCGGTGGTGTTGTGTTCGTGGA
CGAGGTGCCTAAAGGACTGACCGGCAAGTTGGACGCCCGCAAGATCCGCGAGATTCTCATTAAGGCCAAG
AAGGGCGGCAAGATCGCCGTGGGAGATCTAGGAGGTGGAGGTAGCGGTGGAGGTGGAAGCCAGGATCCCG
CCACCATGGTGAGCAAGGGCGAGGAGGTCATCAAAGAGTTCATGCGCTTCAAGGTGCGCATGGAGGGCTC
CATGAACGGCCACGAGTTCGAGATCGAGGGCGAGGGCGAGGGCCGCCCCTACGAGGGCACCCAGACCGCC
AAGCTGAAGGTGACCAAGGGCGGCCCCCTGCCCTTCGCCTGGGACATCCTGTCCCCCCAGTTCATGTACG
GCTCCAAGGCGTACGTGAAGCACCCCGCCGACATCCCCGATTACAAGAAGCTGTCCTTCCCCGAGGGCTT
CAAGTGGGAGCGCGTGATGAACTTCGAGGACGGCGGTCTGGTGACCGTGACCCAGGACTCCTCCCTGCAG
GACGGCACGCTGATCTACAAGGTGAAGATGCGCGGCACCAACTTCCCCCCCGACGGCCCCGTAATGCAGA
AGAAGACCATGGGCTGGGAGGCCTCCACCGAGCGCCTGTACCCCCGCGACGGCGTGCTGAAGGGCGAGAT
CCACCAGGCCCTGAAGCTGAAGGACGGCGGCCACTACCTGGTGGAGTTCAAGACCATCTACATGGCCAAG
AAGCCCGTGCAACTGCCCGGCTACTACTACGTGGACACCAAGCTGGACATCACCTCCCACAACGAGGACT
ACACCATCGTGGAACAGTACGAGCGCTCCGAGGGCCGCCACCACCTGTTCCTGGGGCATGGCACCGGCAG
CACCGGCAGCGGCAGCTCCGGCACCGCCTCCTCCGAGGACAACAACATGGCCGTCATCAAAGAGTTCATG
CGCTTCAAGGTGCGCATGGAGGGCTCCATGAACGGCCACGAGTTCGAGATCGAGGGCGAGGGCGAGGGCC
GCCCCTACGAGGGCACCCAGACCGCCAAGCTGAAGGTGACCAAGGGCGGCCCCCTGCCCTTCGCCTGGGA
CATCCTGTCCCCCCAGTTCATGTACGGCTCCAAGGCGTACGTGAAGCACCCCGCCGACATCCCCGATTAC
AAGAAGCTGTCCTTCCCCGAGGGCTTCAAGTGGGAGCGCGTGATGAACTTCGAGGACGGCGGTCTGGTGA
CCGTGACCCAGGACTCCTCCCTGCAGGACGGCACGCTGATCTACAAGGTGAAGATGCGCGGCACCAACTT
CCCCCCCGACGGCCCCGTAATGCAGAAGAAGACCATGGGCTGGGAGGCCTCCACCGAGCGCCTGTACCCC
CGCGACGGCGTGCTGAAGGGCGAGATCCACCAGGCCCTGAAGCTGAAGGACGGCGGCCACTACCTGGTGG
AGTTCAAGACCATCTACATGGCCAAGAAGCCCGTGCAACTGCCCGGCTACTACTACGTGGACACCAAGCT
GGACATCACCTCCCACAACGAGGACTACACCATCGTGGAACAGTACGAGCGCTCCGAGGGCCGCCACCAC
CTGTTCCTGTACGGCATGGACGAGCTGTACAAGTAAGAATTCTGCAGATATCCAGCACAGTGGCGGCCGC
ACTCCTCAGGTGCAGGCTGCCTATCAGAAGGTGGTGGCTGGTGTGGCCAATGCCCTGGCTCACAAATACC
ACTGAGATCTTTTTCCCTCTGCCAAAAATTATGGGGACATCATGAAGCCCCTTGAGCATCTGACTTCTGG
CTAATAAAGGAAATTTATTTTCATTGCAATAGTGTGTTGGAATTTTTTGTGTCTCTCACTCGGAAGGACA
TATGGGAGGGCAAATCATTTAAAACATCAGAATGAGTATTTGGTTTAGAGTTTGGCAACATATGCCCATA
TGCTGGCTGCCATGAACAAAGGTTGGCTATAAAGAGGTCATCAGTATATGAAACAGCCCCCTGCTGTCCA
TTCCTTATTCCATAGAAAAGCCTTGACTTGAGGTTAGATTTTTTTTATATTTTGTTTTGTGTTATTTTTT
TCTTTAACATCCCTAAAATTTTCCTTACATGTTTTACTAGCCAGATTTTTCCTCCTCTCCTGACTACTCC
CAGTCATAGCTGTCCCTCTTCTCTTATGGAGATCCCTCGACCTGCAGAGCTCCAGCCTACACAATCGCTC
AAGACGTGTAATGCTTTTATTATATATTAGTCACGATATCTATAACAAGAAAATATATATATAATAAGTT
ATCACGTAAGTAGAACATGAAATAACAATATAATTATCGTATGAGTTAAATCTTAAAAGTCACGTAAAAG
ATAATCATGCGTCATTTTGACTCACGCGGTCGTTATAGTTCAAAATCAGTGACACTTACCGCATTGACAA
GCACGCCTCACGGGAGCTCCAAGCGGCGACTGAGATGTCCTAAATGCACAGCGACGGATTCGCGCTATTT
AGAAAGAGAGAGCAATATTTCAAGAATGCATGCGTCAATTTTACGCAGACTATCTTTCTAGGGTTAAAAG
CTTGGCGTAATCATGGTCATAGCTGTTTCCTGTGTGAAATTGTTATCCGCTCACAATTCCACACAACATA
CGAGCCGGAAGCATAAAGTGTAAAGCCTGGGGTGCCTAATGAGTGAGCTAACTCACATTAATTGCGTTGC
GCTCACTGCCCGCTTTCCAGTCGGGAAACCTGTCGTGCCAGCGGATCCGCATCTCAATAAGTCAGCAACC
ATAGTCCCGCCCCTAACTCCGCCCATCCCGCCCCTAACTCCGCCCAGTTCCGCCCATTCTCCGCCCCATG
GCTGACTAATTTTTTTTATTTATGCAGAGGCCGAGGCCGCCTCGGCCTCTGAGCTATTCCAGAAGTAGTG
AGGAGGCTTTTTTGGAGGCCTAGGCTTTTGCAAAAAGCTAACTTGTTTATTGCAGCTTATAATGGTTACA
AATAAAGCAATAGCATCACAAATTTCACAAATAAAGCATTTTTTTCACTGCATTCTAGTTGTGGTTTGTC
CAAACTCATCAATGTATCTTATCATGTCTGGATCCGCTGCATTAATGAATCGGCCAACGCGCGGGGAGAG
GCGGTTTGCGTATTGGGCGCTCTTCCGCTTCCTCGCTCACTGACTCGCTGCGCTCGGTCGTTCGGCTGCG
GCGAGCGGTATCAGCTCACTCAAAGGCGGTAATACGGTTATCCACAGAATCAGGGGATAACGCAGGAAAG
AACATGTGAGCAAAAGGCCAGCAAAAGGCCAGGAACCGTAAAAAGGCCGCGTTGCTGGCGTTTTTCCATA
GGCTCCGCCCCCCTGACGAGCATCACAAAAATCGACGCTCAAGTCAGAGGTGGCGAAACCCGACAGGACT
ATAAAGATACCAGGCGTTTCCCCCTGGAAGCTCCCTCGTGCGCTCTCCTGTTCCGACCCTGCCGCTTACC
GGATACCTGTCCGCCTTTCTCCCTTCGGGAAGCGTGGCGCTTTCTCATAGCTCACGCTGTAGGTATCTCA
GTTCGGTGTAGGTCGTTCGCTCCAAGCTGGGCTGTGTGCACGAACCCCCCGTTCAGCCCGACCGCTGCGC
CTTATCCGGTAACTATCGTCTTGAGTCCAACCCGGTAAGACACGACTTATCGCCACTGGCAGCAGCCACT
GGTAACAGGATTAGCAGAGCGAGGTATGTAGGCGGTGCTACAGAGTTCTTGAAGTGGTGGCCTAACTACG
GCTACACTAGAAGAACAGTATTTGGTATCTGCGCTCTGCTGAAGCCAGTTACCTTCGGAAAAAGAGTTGG
TAGCTCTTGATCCGGCAAACAAACCACCGCTGGTAGCGGTGGTTTTTTTGTTTGCAAGCAGCAGATTACG
CGCAGAAAAAAAGGATCTCAAGAAGATCCTTTGATCTTTTCTACGGGGTCTGACGCTCAGTGGAACGAAA
ACTCACGTTAAGGGATTTTGGTCATGAGATTATCAAAAAGGATCTTCACCTAGATCCTTTTAAATTAAAA
ATGAAGTTTTAAATCAATCTAAAGTATATATGAGTAAACTTGGTCTGACAGTTACCAATGCTTAATCAGT
GAGGCACCTATCTCAGCGATCTGTCTATTTCGTTCATCCATAGTTGCCTGACTCCCCGTCGTGTAGATAA
CTACGATACGGGAGGGCTTACCATCTGGCCCCAGTGCTGCAATGATACCGCGAGACCCACGCTCACCGGC
TCCAGATTTATCAGCAATAAACCAGCCAGCCGGAAGGGCCGAGCGCAGAAGTGGTCCTGCAACTTTATCC
GCCTCCATCCAGTCTATTAATTGTTGCCGGGAAGCTAGAGTAAGTAGTTCGCCAGTTAATAGTTTGCGCA
ACGTTGTTGCCATTGCTACAGGCATCGTGGTGTCACGCTCGTCGTTTGGTATGGCTTCATTCAGCTCCGG
TTCCCAACGATCAAGGCGAGTTACATGATCCCCCATGTTGTGCAAAAAAGCGGTTAGCTCCTTCGGTCCT
CCGATCGTTGTCAGAAGTAAGTTGGCCGCAGTGTTATCACTCATGGTTATGGCAGCACTGCATAATTCTC
TTACTGTCATGCCATCCGTAAGATGCTTTTCTGTGACTGGTGAGTACTCAACCAAGTCATTCTGAGAATA
GTGTATGCGGCGACCGAGTTGCTCTTGCCCGGCGTCAATACGGGATAATACCGCGCCACATAGCAGAACT
TTAAAAGTGCTCATCATTGGAAAACGTTCTTCGGGGCGAAAACTCTCAAGGATCTTACCGCTGTTGAGAT
CCAGTTCGATGTAACCCACTCGTGCACCCAACTGATCTTCAGCATCTTTTACTTTCACCAGCGTTTCTGG
GTGAGCAAAAACAGGAAGGCAAAATGCCGCAAAAAAGGGAATAAGGGCGACACGGAAATGTTGAATACTC
ATACTCTTCCTTTTTCAATATTATTGAAGCATTTATCAGGGTTATTGTCTCATGAGCGGATACATATTTG
AATGTATTTAGAAAAATAAACAAATAGGGGTTCCGCGCACATTT
